>Addgene plasmid #230849 | pGH810 | addgene full sequence | sequence record 458311 | Addgene NGS Result
GTCGACGGATCGGGAGATCTCCCGATCCCCTATGGTGCACTCTCAGTACAATCTGCTCTGATGCCGCATA
GTTAAGCCAGTATCTGCTCCCTGCTTGTGTGTTGGAGGTCGCTGAGTAGTGCGCGAGCAAAATTTAAGCT
ACAACAAGGCAAGGCTTGACCGACAATTGCATGAAGAATCTGCTTAGGGTTAGGCGTTTTGCGCTGCTTC
GCGATGTACGGGCCAGATATACGCGTTGACATTGATTATTGACTAGTTATTAATAGTAATCAATTACGGG
GTCATTAGTTCATAGCCCATATATGGAGTTCCGCGTTACATAACTTACGGTAAATGGCCCGCCTGGCTGA
CCGCCCAACGACCCCCGCCCATTGACGTCAATAATGACGTATGTTCCCATAGTAACGCCAATAGGGACTT
TCCATTGACGTCAATGGGTGGAGTATTTACGGTAAACTGCCCACTTGGCAGTACATCAAGTGTATCATAT
GCCAAGTACGCCCCCTATTGACGTCAATGACGGTAAATGGCCCGCCTGGCATTATGCCCAGTACATGACC
TTATGGGACTTTCCTACTTGGCAGTACATCTACGTATTAGTCATCGCTATTACCATGGTGATGCGGTTTT
GGCAGTACATCAATGGGCGTGGATAGCGGTTTGACTCACGGGGATTTCCAAGTCTCCACCCCATTGACGT
CAATGGGAGTTTGTTTTGGCACCAAAATCAACGGGACTTTCCAAAATGTCGTAACAACTCCGCCCCATTG
ACGCAAATGGGCGGTAGGCGTGTACGGTGGGAGGTCTATATAAGCAGCGCGTTTTGCCTGTACTGGGTCT
CTCTGGTTAGACCAGATCTGAGCCTGGGAGCTCTCTGGCTAACTAGGGAACCCACTGCTTAAGCCTCAAT
AAAGCTTGCCTTGAGTGCTTCAAGTAGTGTGTGCCCGTCTGTTGTGTGACTCTGGTAACTAGAGATCCCT
CAGACCCTTTTAGTCAGTGTGGAAAATCTCTAGCAGTGGCGCCCGAACAGGGACTTGAAAGCGAAAGGGA
AACCAGAGGAGCTCTCTCGACGCAGGACTCGGCTTGCTGAAGCGCGCACGGCAAGAGGCGAGGGGCGGCG
ACTGGTGAGTACGCCAAAAATTTTGACTAGCGGAGGCTAGAAGGAGAGAGATGGGTGCGAGAGCGTCAGT
ATTAAGCGGGGGAGAATTAGATCGCGATGGGAAAAAATTCGGTTAAGGCCAGGGGGAAAGAAAAAATATA
AATTAAAACATATAGTATGGGCAAGCAGGGAGCTAGAACGATTCGCAGTTAATCCTGGCCTGTTAGAAAC
ATCAGAAGGCTGTAGACAAATACTGGGACAGCTACAACCATCCCTTCAGACAGGATCAGAAGAACTTAGA
TCATTATATAATACAGTAGCAACCCTCTATTGTGTGCATCAAAGGATAGAGATAAAAGACACCAAGGAAG
CTTTAGACAAGATAGAGGAAGAGCAAAACAAAAGTAAGACCACCGCACAGCAAGCGGCCGCTGATCTTCA
GACCTGGAGGAGGAGATATGAGGGACAATTGGAGAAGTGAATTATATAAATATAAAGTAGTAAAAATTGA
ACCATTAGGAGTAGCACCCACCAAGGCAAAGAGAAGAGTGGTGCAGAGAGAAAAAAGAGCAGTGGGAATA
GGAGCTTTGTTCCTTGGGTTCTTGGGAGCAGCAGGAAGCACTATGGGCGCAGCGTCAATGACGCTGACGG
TACAGGCCAGACAATTATTGTCTGGTATAGTGCAGCAGCAGAACAATTTGCTGAGGGCTATTGAGGCGCA
ACAGCATCTGTTGCAACTCACAGTCTGGGGCATCAAGCAGCTCCAGGCAAGAATCCTGGCTGTGGAAAGA
TACCTAAAGGATCAACAGCTCCTGGGGATTTGGGGTTGCTCTGGAAAACTCATTTGCACCACTGCTGTGC
CTTGGAATGCTAGTTGGAGTAATAAATCTCTGGAACAGATTTGGAATCACACGACCTGGATGGAGTGGGA
CAGAGAAATTAACAATTACACAAGCTTAATACACTCCTTAATTGAAGAATCGCAAAACCAGCAAGAAAAG
AATGAACAAGAATTATTGGAATTAGATAAATGGGCAAGTTTGTGGAATTGGTTTAACATAACAAATTGGC
TGTGGTATATAAAATTATTCATAATGATAGTAGGAGGCTTGGTAGGTTTAAGAATAGTTTTTGCTGTACT
TTCTATAGTGAATAGAGTTAGGCAGGGATATTCACCATTATCGTTTCAGACCCACCTCCCAACCCCGAGG
GGACCCGACAGGCCCGAAGGAATAGAAGAAGAAGGTGGAGAGAGAGACAGAGACAGATCCATTCGATTAG
TGAACGGATCGGCACTGCGTGCGCCAATTCTGCAGACAAATGGCAGTATTCATCCACAATTTTAAAAGAA
AAGGGGGGATTGGGGGGTACAGTGCAGGGGAAAGAATAGTAGACATAATAGCAACAGACATACAAACTAA
AGAATTACAAAAACAAATTACAAAAATTCAAAATTTTCGGGTTTATTACAGGGACAGCAGAGATCCAGTT
TGGTTAATTAGCTAGCTGCAAAGATGGATAAAGTTTTAAACAGAGAGGAATCTTTGCAGCTAATGGACCT
TCTAGGTCTTGAAAGGAGTGGGAATTGGCTCCGGTGCCCGTCAGTGGGCAGAGCGCACATCGCCCACAGT
CCCCGAGAAGTTGGGGGGAGGGGTCGGCAATTGAACCGGTGCCTAGAGAAGGTGGCGCGGGGTAAACTGG
GAAAGTGATGTCGTGTACTGGCTCCGCCTTTTTCCCGAGGGTGGGGGAGAACCGTATATAAGTGCAGTAG
TCGCCGTGAACGTTCTTTTTCGCAACGGGTTTGCCGCCAGAACACAGGTAAGTGCCGTGTGTGGTTCCCG
CGGGCCTGGCCTCTTTACGGGTTATGGCCCTTGCGTGCCTTGAATTACTTCCACCTGGCTGCAGTACGTG
ATTCTTGATCCCGAGCTTCGGGTTGGAAGTGGGTGGGAGAGTTCGAGGCCTTGCGCTTAAGGAGCCCCTT
CGCCTCGTGCTTGAGTTGAGGCCTGGCCTGGGCGCTGGGGCCGCCGCGTGCGAATCTGGTGGCACCTTCG
CGCCTGTCTCGCTGCTTTCGATAAGTCTCTAGCCATTTAAAATTTTTGATGACCTGCTGCGACGCTTTTT
TTCTGGCAAGATAGTCTTGTAAATGCGGGCCAAGATCTGCACACTGGTATTTCGGTTTTTGGGGCCGCGG
GCGGCGACGGGGCCCGTGCGTCCCAGCGCACATGTTCGGCGAGGCGGGGCCTGCGAGCGCGGCCACCGAG
AATCGGACGGGGGTAGTCTCAAGCTGGCCGGCCTGCTCTGGTGCCTGGCCTCGCGCCGCCGTGTATCGCC
CCGCCCTGGGCGGCAAGGCTGGCCCGGTCGGCACCAGTTGCGTGAGCGGAAAGATGGCCGCTTCCCGGCC
CTGCTGCAGGGAGCTCAAAATGGAGGACGCGGCGCTCGGGAGAGCGGGCGGGTGAGTCACCCACACAAAG
GAAAAGGGCCTTTCCGTCCTCAGCCGTCGCTTCATGTGACTCCACGGAGTACCGGGCGCCGTCCAGGCAC
CTCGATTAGTTCTCGAGCTTTTGGAGTACGTCGTCTTTAGGTTGGGGGGAGGGGTTTTATGCGATGGAGT
TTCCCCACACTGAGTGGGTGGAGACTGAAGTTAGGCCAGCTTGGCACTTGATGTAATTCTCCTTGGAATT
TGCCCTTTTTGAGTTTGGATCTTGGTTCATTCTCAAGCCTCAGACAGTGGTTCAAAGTTTTTTTCTTCCA
TTTCAGGTGTCGTGACGTACGGCCACCATGGACAGCCTCTTGATGAACCGGAGGGAGTTTCTTTACCAAT
TCAAAAATGTCCGCTGGGCTAAGGGTCGGCGTGAGACCTACCTGTGCTACGTAGTGAAGAGGCGTGACAG
TGCTACATCCTTTTCACTGGACTTTGGTTATCTTCGCAATAAGAACGGCTGCCACGTGGAATTGCTCTTC
CTCCGCTACATCACAGACTGGGACCTAGACCCTGGCCGCTGCTACCGCGTCACCTGGTTCATCTCCTGGA
GCCCCTGCTACGACTGTGCCCGACATGTGGCCGACTTTCTGCGAGGGAACCCCAACATCAGTCTGAGGAT
CTTCACCGCGCGCCTCTACTTCTGTGAGGACCGCAAGGCTGAGCCCGAGGGGCTGCGGCGGCTGCACCGC
GCCGGGGTGCAAATAGCCATCATGACCTTCAAAGATTATTTTTACTGCTGGAATACTTTTGTAGAAAACC
ACGGAAGAACTTTCGAAGCCTGGGAAGGGCTGCATGAAAATTCAGTTCGTCTCTCCAGACAGCTTCGGCG
CATCCTTAGCGGCAGCGAGACTCCCGGGACCTCAGAGTCCGCCACACCCGAAAGTGACAAGAAGTACAGC
ATCGGCCTGGCCATCGGCACCAACTCTGTGGGCTGGGCCGTGATCACCGACGAGTACAAGGTGCCCAGCA
AGAAATTCAAGGTGCTGGGCAACACCGACCGGCACAGCATCAAGAAGAACCTGATCGGAGCCCTGCTGTT
CGACAGCGGCGAAACAGCCGAGGCCACCCGGCTGAAGAGAACCGCCAGAAGAAGATACACCAGACGGAAG
AACCGGATCTGCTATCTGCAAGAGATCTTCAGCAACGAGATGGCCAAGGTGGACGACAGCTTCTTCCACA
GACTGGAAGAGTCCTTCCTGGTGGAAGAGGATAAGAAGCACGAGCGGCACCCCATCTTCGGCAACATCGT
GGACGAGGTGGCCTACCACGAGAAGTACCCCACCATCTACCACCTGAGAAAGAAACTGGTGGACAGCACC
GACAAGGCCGACCTGCGGCTGATCTATCTGGCCCTGGCCCACATGATCAAGTTCCGGGGCCACTTCCTGA
TCGAGGGCGACCTGAACCCCGACAACAGCGACGTGGACAAGCTGTTCATCCAGCTGGTGCAGACCTACAA
CCAGCTGTTCGAGGAAAACCCCATCAACGCCAGCGGCGTGGACGCCAAGGCCATCCTGTCTGCCAGACTG
AGCAAGAGCAGACGGCTGGAAAATCTGATCGCCCAGCTGCCCGGCGAGAAGAAGAATGGCCTGTTCGGCA
ACCTGATTGCCCTGAGCCTGGGCCTGACCCCCAACTTCAAGAGCAACTTCGACCTGGCCGAGGATGCCAA
ACTGCAGCTGAGCAAGGACACCTACGACGACGACCTGGACAACCTGCTGGCCCAGATCGGCGACCAGTAC
GCCGACCTGTTTCTGGCCGCCAAGAACCTGTCCGACGCCATCCTGCTGAGCGACATCCTGAGAGTGAACA
CCGAGATCACCAAGGCCCCCCTGAGCGCCTCTATGATCAAGAGATACGACGAGCACCACCAGGACCTGAC
CCTGCTGAAAGCTCTCGTGCGGCAGCAGCTGCCTGAGAAGTACAAAGAGATTTTCTTCGACCAGAGCAAG
AACGGCTACGCCGGCTACATTGACGGCGGAGCCAGCCAGGAAGAGTTCTACAAGTTCATCAAGCCCATCC
TGGAAAAGATGGACGGCACCGAGGAACTGCTCGTGAAGCTGAACAGAGAGGACCTGCTGCGGAAGCAGCG
GACCTTCGACAACGGCAGCATCCCCCACCAGATCCACCTGGGAGAGCTGCACGCCATTCTGCGGCGGCAG
GAAGATTTTTACCCATTCCTGAAGGACAACCGGGAAAAGATCGAGAAGATCCTGACCTTCCGCATCCCCT
ACTACGTGGGCCCTCTGGCCAGGGGAAACAGCAGATTCGCCTGGATGACCAGAAAGAGCGAGGAAACCAT
CACCCCCTGGAACTTCGAGGAAGTGGTGGACAAGGGCGCTTCCGCCCAGAGCTTCATCGAGCGGATGACC
AACTTCGATAAGAACCTGCCCAACGAGAAGGTGCTGCCCAAGCACAGCCTGCTGTACGAGTACTTCACCG
TGTATAACGAGCTGACCAAAGTGAAATACGTGACCGAGGGAATGAGAAAGCCCGCCTTCCTGAGCGGCGA
GCAGAAAAAGGCCATCGTGGACCTGCTGTTCAAGACCAACCGGAAAGTGACCGTGAAGCAGCTGAAAGAG
GACTACTTCAAGAAAATCGAGTGCTTCGACTCCGTGGAAATCTCCGGCGTGGAAGATCGGTTCAACGCCT
CCCTGGGCACATACCACGATCTGCTGAAAATTATCAAGGACAAGGACTTCCTGGACAATGAGGAAAACGA
GGACATTCTGGAAGATATCGTGCTGACCCTGACACTGTTTGAGGACAGAGAGATGATCGAGGAACGGCTG
AAAACCTATGCCCACCTGTTCGACGACAAAGTGATGAAGCAGCTGAAGCGGCGGAGATACACCGGCTGGG
GCAGGCTGAGCCGGAAGCTGATCAACGGCATCCGGGACAAGCAGTCCGGCAAGACAATCCTGGATTTCCT
GAAGTCCGACGGCTTCGCCAACAGAAACTTCATGCAGCTGATCCACGACGACAGCCTGACCTTTAAAGAG
GACATCCAGAAAGCCCAGGTGTCCGGCCAGGGCGATAGCCTGCACGAGCACATTGCCAATCTGGCCGGCA
GCCCCGCCATTAAGAAGGGCATCCTGCAGACAGTGAAGGTGGTGGACGAGCTCGTGAAAGTGATGGGCCG
GCACAAGCCCGAGAACATCGTGATCGAAATGGCCAGAGAGAACCAGACCACCCAGAAGGGACAGAAGAAC
AGCCGCGAGAGAATGAAGCGGATCGAAGAGGGCATCAAAGAGCTGGGCAGCCAGATCCTGAAAGAACACC
CCGTGGAAAACACCCAGCTGCAGAACGAGAAGCTGTACCTGTACTACCTGCAGAATGGGCGGGATATGTA
CGTGGACCAGGAACTGGACATCAACCGGCTGTCCGACTACGATGTGGACCACATCGTGCCTCAGAGCTTT
CTGAAGGACGACTCCATCGACAACAAGGTGCTGACCAGAAGCGACAAGGCCCGGGGCAAGAGCGACAACG
TGCCCTCCGAAGAGGTCGTGAAGAAGATGAAGAACTACTGGCGGCAGCTGCTGAACGCCAAGCTGATTAC
CCAGAGAAAGTTCGACAATCTGACCAAGGCCGAGAGAGGCGGCCTGAGCGAACTGGATAAGGCCGGCTTC
ATCAAGAGACAGCTGGTGGAAACCCGGCAGATCACAAAGCACGTGGCACAGATCCTGGACTCCCGGATGA
ACACTAAGTACGACGAGAATGACAAGCTGATCCGGGAAGTGAAAGTGATCACCCTGAAGTCCAAGCTGGT
GTCCGATTTCCGGAAGGATTTCCAGTTTTACAAAGTGCGCGAGATCAACAACTACCACCACGCCCACGAC
GCCTACCTGAACGCCGTCGTGGGAACCGCCCTGATCAAAAAGTACCCTAAGCTGGAAAGCGAGTTCGTGT
ACGGCGACTACAAGGTGTACGACGTGCGGAAGATGATCGCCAAGAGCGAGCAGGAAATCGGCAAGGCTAC
CGCCAAGTACTTCTTCTACAGCAACATCATGAACTTTTTCAAGACCGAGATTACCCTGGCCAACGGCGAG
ATCCGGAAGCGGCCTCTGATCGAGACAAACGGCGAAACCGGGGAGATCGTGTGGGATAAGGGCCGGGATT
TTGCCACCGTGCGGAAAGTGCTGAGCATGCCCCAAGTGAATATCGTGAAAAAGACCGAGGTGCAGACAGG
CGGCTTCAGCAAAGAGTCTATCCTGCCCAAGAGGAACAGCGATAAGCTGATCGCCAGAAAGAAGGACTGG
GACCCTAAGAAGTACGGCGGCTTCGACAGCCCCACCGTGGCCTATTCTGTGCTGGTGGTGGCCAAAGTGG
AAAAGGGCAAGTCCAAGAAACTGAAGAGTGTGAAAGAGCTGCTGGGGATCACCATCATGGAAAGAAGCAG
CTTCGAGAAGAATCCCATCGACTTTCTGGAAGCCAAGGGCTACAAAGAAGTGAAAAAGGACCTGATCATC
AAGCTGCCTAAGTACTCCCTGTTCGAGCTGGAAAACGGCCGGAAGAGAATGCTGGCCTCTGCCGGCGAAC
TGCAGAAGGGAAACGAACTGGCCCTGCCCTCCAAATATGTGAACTTCCTGTACCTGGCCAGCCACTATGA
GAAGCTGAAGGGCTCCCCCGAGGATAATGAGCAGAAACAGCTGTTTGTGGAACAGCACAAGCACTACCTG
GACGAGATCATCGAGCAGATCAGCGAGTTCTCCAAGAGAGTGATCCTGGCCGACGCTAATCTGGACAAAG
TGCTGTCCGCCTACAACAAGCACCGGGATAAGCCCATCAGAGAGCAGGCCGAGAATATCATCCACCTGTT
TACCCTGACCAATCTGGGAGCCCCTGCCGCCTTCAAGTACTTTGACACCACCATCGACCGGAAGAGGTAC
ACCAGCACCAAAGAGGTGCTGGACGCCACCCTGATCCACCAGAGCATCACCGGCCTGTACGAGACACGGA
TCGACCTGTCTCAGCTGGGAGGCGACAGCGCTGGAGGAGGTGGAAGCGGAGGAGGAGGAAGCGGAGGAGG
AGGTAGCGGACCTAAGAAAAAGAGGAAGGTGGCGGCCGCTGGATCCGAGGGCAGAGGAAGTCTGCTAACA
TGCGGTGACGTCGAGGAGAATCCTGGCCCAATGGCCAAGCCTTTGTCTCAAGAAGAATCCACCCTCATTG
AAAGAGCAACGGCTACAATCAACAGCATCCCCATCTCTGAAGACTACAGCGTCGCCAGCGCAGCTCTCTC
TAGCGACGGCCGCATCTTCACTGGTGTCAATGTATATCATTTTACTGGGGGACCTTGTGCAGAACTCGTG
GTGCTGGGCACTGCTGCTGCTGCGGCAGCTGGCAACCTGACTTGTATCGTCGCGATCGGAAATGAGAACA
GGGGCATCTTGAGCCCCTGCGGACGGTGCCGACAGGTGCTTCTCGATCTGCATCCTGGGATCAAAGCCAT
AGTGAAGGACAGTGATGGACAGCCGACGGCAGTTGGGATTCGTGAATTGCTGCCCTCTGGTTATGTGTGG
GAGGGCTAAGAATTCGATATCAAGCTTATCGGTAATCAACCTCTGGATTACAAAATTTGTGAAAGATTGA
CTGGTATTCTTAACTATGTTGCTCCTTTTACGCTATGTGGATACGCTGCTTTAATGCCTTTGTATCATGC
TATTGCTTCCCGTATGGCTTTCATTTTCTCCTCCTTGTATAAATCCTGGTTGCTGTCTCTTTATGAGGAG
TTGTGGCCCGTTGTCAGGCAACGTGGCGTGGTGTGCACTGTGTTTGCTGACGCAACCCCCACTGGTTGGG
GCATTGCCACCACCTGTCAGCTCCTTTCCGGGACTTTCGCTTTCCCCCTCCCTATTGCCACGGCGGAACT
CATCGCCGCCTGCCTTGCCCGCTGCTGGACAGGGGCTCGGCTGTTGGGCACTGACAATTCCGTGGTGTTG
TCGGGGAAATCATCGTCCTTTCCTTGGCTGCTCGCCTGTGTTGCCACCTGGATTCTGCGCGGGACGTCCT
TCTGCTACGTCCCTTCGGCCCTCAATCCAGCGGACCTTCCTTCCCGCGGCCTGCTGCCGGCTCTGCGGCC
TCTTCCGCGTCTTCGCCTTCGCCCTCAGACGAGTCGGATCTCCCTTTGGGCCGCCTCCCCGCATCGATAC
CGTCGACCTCGAGACCTAGAAAAACATGGAGCAATCACAAGTAGCAATACAGCAGCTACCAATGCTGATT
GTGCCTGGCTAGAAGCACAAGAGGAGGAGGAGGTGGGTTTTCCAGTCACACCTCAGGTACCTTTAAGACC
AATGACTTACAAGGCAGCTGTAGATCTTAGCCACTTTTTAAAAGAAAAGGGGGGACTGGAAGGGCTAATT
CACTCCCAACGAAGACAAGATATCCTTGATCTGTGGATCTACCACACACAAGGCTACTTCCCTGATTGGC
AGAACTACACACCAGGGCCAGGGATCAGATATCCACTGACCTTTGGATGGTGCTACAAGCTAGTACCAGT
TGAGCAAGAGAAGGTAGAAGAAGCCAATGAAGGAGAGAACACCCGCTTGTTACACCCTGTGAGCCTGCAT
GGGATGGATGACCCGGAGAGAGAAGTATTAGAGTGGAGGTTTGACAGCCGCCTAGCATTTCATCACATGG
CCCGAGAGCTGCATCCGGACTGTACTGGGTCTCTCTGGTTAGACCAGATCTGAGCCTGGGAGCTCTCTGG
CTAACTAGGGAACCCACTGCTTAAGCCTCAATAAAGCTTGCCTTGAGTGCTTCAAGTAGTGTGTGCCCGT
CTGTTGTGTGACTCTGGTAACTAGAGATCCCTCAGACCCTTTTAGTCAGTGTGGAAAATCTCTAGCAGGG
CCCGTTTAAACCCGCTGATCAGCCTCGACTGTGCCTTCTAGTTGCCAGCCATCTGTTGTTTGCCCCTCCC
CCGTGCCTTCCTTGACCCTGGAAGGTGCCACTCCCACTGTCCTTTCCTAATAAAATGAGGAAATTGCATC
GCATTGTCTGAGTAGGTGTCATTCTATTCTGGGGGGTGGGGTGGGGCAGGACAGCAAGGGGGAGGATTGG
GAAGACAATAGCAGGCATGCTGGGGATGCGGTGGGCTCTATGGCTTCTGAGGCGGAAAGAACCAGCTGGG
GCTCTAGGGGGTATCCCC
[124 nt withheld, positions 10729-10852]
C
[91 nt withheld, positions 10854-10944]
A
[49 nt withheld, positions 10946-10994]
CCTTTGACGTTGGAGTCCACGTTCTTT
[37 nt withheld, positions 11022-11058]
ACCCTATCTCGGTCTATTCTTTTGATTTATAAGGGATTTTGCCGATTTCGGCCTATTGGTTAAAAAATGA
GCTGATTTAACAAAAATTTAACGCGAATTAATTCTGTGGAATGTGTGTCAGTTAGGGTGTGGAAAGTCCC
CAGGCTCCCCAGCAGGCAGAAGTATGCAAAGCATGCATCTCAATTAGTCAGCAACCAGGTGTGGAAAGTC
CCCAGGCTCCCCAGCAGGCAGAAGTATGCAAAGCATGCATCTCAATTAGTCAGCAACCATAGTCCCGCCC
CTAACTCCGCCCATCCCGCCCCTAACTCCGCCCAGTTCCGCCCATTCTCCGCCCCATGGCTGACTAATTT
TTTTTATTTATGCAGAGGCCGAGGCCGCCTCTGCCTCTGAGCTATTCCAGAAGTAGTGAGGAGGCTTTTT
TGGAGGCCTAGGCTTTTGCAAAAAGCTCCCGGGAGCTTGTATATCCATTTTCGGATCTGATCAGCACGTG
TTGACAATTAATCATCGGCATAGTATATCGGCATAGTATAATACGACAAGGTGAGGAACTAAACCATGGC
CAAGTTGACCAGTGCCGTTCCGGTGCTCACCGCGCGCGACGTCGCCGGAGCGGTCGAGTTCTGGACCGAC
CGGCTCGGGTTCTCCCGGGACTTCGTGGAGGACGACTTCGCCGGTGTGGTCCGGGACGACGTGACCCTGT
TCATCAGCGCGGTCCAGGACCAGGTGGTGCCGGACAACACCCTGGCCTGGGTGTGGGTGCGCGGCCTGGA
CGAGCTGTACGCCGAGTGGTCGGAGGTCGTGTCCACGAACTTCCGGGACGCCTCCGGGCCGGCCATGACC
GAGATCGGCGAGCAGCCGTGGGGGCGGGAGTTCGCCCTGCGCGACCCGGCCGGCAACTGCGTGCACTTCG
TGGCCGAGGAGCAGGACTGACACGTGCTACGAGATTTCGATTCCACCGCCGCCTTCTATGAAAGGTTGGG
CTTCGGAATCGTTTTCCGGGACGCCGGCTGGATGATCCTCCAGCGCGGGGATCTCATGCTGGAGTTCTTC
GCCCACCCCAACTTGTTTATTGCAGCTTATAATGGTTACAAATAAAGCAATAGCATCACAAATTTCACAA
ATAAAGCATTTTTTTCACTGCATTCTAGTTGTGGTTTGTCCAAACTCATCAATGTATCTTATCATGTCTG
TATACCGTCGACCTCTAGCTAGAGCTTGGCGTAATCATGGTCATAGCTGTTTCCTGTGTGAAATTGTTAT
CCGCTCACAATTCCACACAACATACGAGCCGGAAGCATAAAGTGTAAAGCCTGGGGTGCCTAATGAGTGA
GCTAACTCACATTAATTGCGTTGCGCTCACTGCCCGCTTTCCAGTCGGGAAACCTGTCGTGCCAGCTGCA
TTAATGAATCGGCCAACGCGCGGGGAGAGGCGGTTTGCGTATTGGGCGCTCTTCCGCTTCCTCGCTCACT
GACTCGCTGCGCTCGGTCGTTCGGCTGCGGCGAGCGGTATCAGCTCACTCAAAGGCGGTAATACGGTTAT
CCACAGAATCAGGGGATAACGCAGGAAAGAACATGTGAGCAAAAGGCCAGCAAAAGGCCAGGAACCGTAA
AAAGGCCGCGTTGCTGGCGTTTTTCCATAGGCTCCGCCCCCCTGACGAGCATCACAAAAATCGACGCTCA
AGTCAGAGGTGGCGAAACCCGACAGGACTATAAAGATACCAGGCGTTTCCCCCTGGAAGCTCCCTCGTGC
GCTCTCCTGTTCCGACCCTGCCGCTTACCGGATACCTGTCCGCCTTTCTCCCTTCGGGAAGCGTGGCGCT
TTCTCATAGCTCACGCTGTAGGTATCTCAGTTCGGTGTAGGTCGTTCGCTCCAAGCTGGGCTGTGTGCAC
GAACCCCCCGTTCAGCCCGACCGCTGCGCCTTATCCGGTAACTATCGTCTTGAGTCCAACCCGGTAAGAC
ACGACTTATCGCCACTGGCAGCAGCCACTGGTAACAGGATTAGCAGAGCGAGGTATGTAGGCGGTGCTAC
AGAGTTCTTGAAGTGGTGGCCTAACTACGGCTACACTAGAAGAACAGTATTTGGTATCTGCGCTCTGCTG
AAGCCAGTTACCTTCGGAAAAAGAGTTGGTAGCTCTTGATCCGGCAAACAAACCACCGCTGGTAGCGGTG
GTTTTTTTGTTTGCAAGCAGCAGATTACGCGCAGAAAAAAAGGATCTCAAGAAGATCCTTTGATCTTTTC
TACGGGGTCTGACGCTCAGTGGAACGAAAACTCACGTTAAGGGATTTTGGTCATGAGATTATCAAAAAGG
ATCTTCACCTAGATCCTTTTAAATTAAAAATGAAGTTTTAAATCAATCTAAAGTATATATGAGTAAACTT
GGTCTGACAGTTACCAATGCTTAATCAGTGAGGCACCTATCTCAGCGATCTGTCTATTTCGTTCATCCAT
AGTTGCCTGACTCCCCGTCGTGTAGATAACTACGATACGGGAGGGCTTACCATCTGGCCCCAGTGCTGCA
ATGATACCGCGAGACCCACGCTCACCGGCTCCAGATTTATCAGCAATAAACCAGCCAGCCGGAAGGGCCG
AGCGCAGAAGTGGTCCTGCAACTTTATCCGCCTCCATCCAGTCTATTAATTGTTGCCGGGAAGCTAGAGT
AAGTAGTTCGCCAGTTAATAGTTTGCGCAACGTTGTTGCCATTGCTACAGGCATCGTGGTGTCACGCTCG
TCGTTTGGTATGGCTTCATTCAGCTCCGGTTCCCAACGATCAAGGCGAGTTACATGATCCCCCATGTTGT
GCAAAAAAGCGGTTAGCTCCTTCGGTCCTCCGATCGTTGTCAGAAGTAAGTTGGCCGCAGTGTTATCACT
CATGGTTATGGCAGCACTGCATAATTCTCTTACTGTCATGCCATCCGTAAGATGCTTTTCTGTGACTGGT
GAGTACTCAACCAAGTCATTCTGAGAATAGTGTATGCGGCGACCGAGTTGCTCTTGCCCGGCGTCAATAC
GGGATAATACCGCGCCACATAGCAGAACTTTAAAAGTGCTCATCATTGGAAAACGTTCTTCGGGGCGAAA
ACTCTCAAGGATCTTACCGCTGTTGAGATCCAGTTCGATGTAACCCACTCGTGCACCCAACTGATCTTCA
GCATCTTTTACTTTCACCAGCGTTTCTGGGTGAGCAAAAACAGGAAGGCAAAATGCCGCAAAAAAGGGAA
TAAGGGCGACACGGAAATGTTGAATACTCATACTCTTCCTTTTTCAATATTATTGAAGCATTTATCAGGG
TTATTGTCTCATGAGCGGATACATATTTGAATGTATTTAGAAAAATAAACAAATAGGGGTTCCGCGCACA
TTTCCCCGAAAAGTGCCACCTGAC
Features (pLannotate 1.2.2; 34 found; start..end, strand, type, name):
     31..83      -  misc_feature   bom (fragment): basis of mobility region from pBR322
    238..617     +  enhancer       CMV enhancer: human cytomegalovirus immediate early enhancer
    618..817     +  promoter       CMV promoter: human cytomegalovirus (CMV) immediate early promoter
    835..1015    +  LTR            5' LTR (truncated): truncated 5' long terminal repeat (LTR) from HIV-1
   1062..1187    +  misc_feature   HIV-1 Ψ: packaging signal of human immunodeficiency virus type 1
   1171..1534    +  CDS            HIV-1 gag (fragment): gag protein from human immunodeficiency virus 1; gag
   1680..1913    +  misc_feature   RRE: The Rev response element (RRE) of HIV-1 allows for Rev-dependent mRNA export from the nucleus to the cytoplasm.
   2290..2390    +  CDS            Rev (fragment): human immunodeficiency virus 1 (HIV-1) Rev protein; rev; enhances nuclear export of unspliced and incompletely spliced viral mRNAs
   2440..2557    +  misc_feature   cPPT/CTS: central polypurine tract and central termination sequence of HIV-1
   2614..2680    +  CDS            small t antigen (fragment): SV40 (simian virus 40) small t antigen
   2687..3865    +  promoter       EF-1α promoter: strong constitutive promoter for human elongation factor EF-1α
   3878..4417    +  CDS            AID (fragment): human activation-induced cytidine deaminase (Dickerson et al., 2003); AICDA
   4417..4465    +  CDS            ABE(7.10) (fragment): adenine base editor comprising wild-type E. coli TadA fused to the evolved TadA*(7.10) mutant (Gaudelli et al., 2017)
   4466..8566    +  CDS            dCas9: catalytically dead mutant of the Cas9 endonuclease from the Streptococcus pyogenes Type II CRISPR/Cas system RNA-guided DNA-binding protein that lacks endonuclease activity due to the D10A mutation in the RuvC catalytic domain and the N863A mutation in the HNH catalytic domain
   8711..9109    +  CDS            BSD: blasticidin S deaminase; Aspergillus terreus BSD; confers resistance to blasticidin
   9110..9131    +  misc_feature   MCS (fragment): pBluescript multiple cloning site
   9134..9722    +  misc_feature   WPRE: woodchuck hepatitis virus posttranscriptional regulatory element
   9659..10240   +  CDS            nef (fragment): NEF_HV1H2 - Experimental evidence at protein level: Swiss-Prot protein existence level 1. Extracellular Nef protein targets CD4(+) T-lymphocytes for apoptosis by interacting with CXCR4 surface receptors. From Human immunodeficiency virus type 1 group M subtype B (isolate HXB2) (HIV-1).
  10247..10427   +  LTR            5' LTR (truncated): truncated 5' long terminal repeat (LTR) from HIV-1
  10459..10683   +  polyA_signal   bGH poly(A) signal: bovine growth hormone polyadenylation signal
  10687..10708   +  promoter       SV40 promoter (fragment): SV40 enhancer and early promoter
  10729..11157   +  rep_origin     f1 ori (sequence partly withheld): f1 bacteriophage origin of replication; arrow indicates direction of (+) strand synthesis
  11171..11500   +  promoter       SV40 promoter: SV40 enhancer and early promoter
  11548..11595   +  promoter       EM7 promoter: synthetic bacterial promoter&nbsp
  11614..11988   +  CDS            BleoR: antibiotic-binding protein; Sh ble from Streptoalloteichus hindustanus; confers resistance to bleomycin, phleomycin, and Zeocin™
  11998..12123   +  CDS            ble (fragment): BLE_KLEPN - Experimental evidence at protein level: Swiss-Prot protein existence level 1. Binding protein with a strong affinity to the bleomycin family of antibiotics. Binds to CL990; an antimitotic-antibiotic compound. From Klebsiella pneumoniae.
  12118..12239   +  polyA_signal   SV40 poly(A) signal: SV40 polyadenylation signal
  12310..12332   -  protein_bind   lac operator (fragment): The lac repressor binds to the lac operator to inhibit transcription in E. coli. This inhibition can be relieved by adding lactose or isopropyl-β-D-thiogalactopyranoside (IPTG). lac repressor encoded by lacI
  12336..12366   -  promoter       lac promoter: promoter for the E. coli lac operon
  12381..12402   -  protein_bind   CAP binding site: CAP binding activates transcription in the presence of cAMP. E. coli catabolite activator protein
  12415..12507   -  CDS            lacI (fragment): lac repressor; lacI; The lac repressor binds to the lac operator to inhibit transcription in E. coli. This inhibition can be relieved by adding lactose or isopropyl-β-D-thiogalactopyranoside (IPTG).
  12690..13278   -  rep_origin     ori: high-copy-number ColE1/pMB1/pBR322/pUC origin of replication
  13449..14309   -  CDS            AmpR: β-lactamase; bla; confers resistance to ampicillin, carbenicillin, and related antibiotics
  14310..14414   -  promoter       AmpR promoter: bla
