[The description below was written by a language model from this plasmid's Addgene catalogue record and pLannotate feature annotations shown in this document.]
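Description:
pGH810 is a third-generation-style HIV-1 lentiviral transfer plasmid for mammalian expression, built on the pGH125 backbone and carrying the diversifying base editor DivA-BE. It is maintained in E. coli through a high-copy ColE1/pUC origin with ampicillin resistance (AmpR). An f1 origin and an SV40/EM7-driven BleoR (Zeocin resistance) cassette also sit in the backbone, outside the viral genome. Viral RNA is produced from a chimeric CMV enhancer/promoter fused to a truncated 5' LTR. This is followed by the Ψ packaging signal with a gag fragment, the RRE for Rev-dependent nuclear export, and the cPPT/CTS. A second truncated LTR and a bGH polyadenylation signal close the proviral unit.

Within the LTRs, the human EF-1α promoter drives a single open reading frame. The annotation detects a cytidine deaminase segment (scored as an AID fragment), then a short linker-like stretch matching base editor constructs, and then full-length catalytically dead S. pyogenes Cas9. According to the purpose line, a T2A peptide links this fusion to blasticidin S deaminase, so transduced cells can be selected with blasticidin. The T2A itself is not annotated. A WPRE downstream enhances transcript expression.

The record is not fully consistent about the deaminase. The backbone note says PmCDA1 was inserted "instead of dCas9", yet the feature table shows an intact dCas9 and labels the deaminase as AID-like, so its exact identity and the fusion architecture should be checked against the sequence. The associated work concerns optimizing diversifying base editors for high-throughput mutational scanning. This suggests the plasmid is used to establish stable editor-expressing cell lines, with guide RNAs supplied separately.
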