Addgene plasmid #230849: pGH810
Purpose: Ef1a-DivA-BE-T2A-BlastR-wPRE
Depositing lab: Gaelen Hess. Depositing organization: University of Wisconsin, Madison. Publication: Toward optimizing diversifying base editors for high-throughput mutational scanning studies. Schwartz CI, Abell NS, Li A, Aradhana, Tycko J, Truong A, Montgomery SB, Hess GT. Nucleic Acids Res. 2025 Jun 20;53(12):gkaf620. doi: 10.1093/nar/gkaf620. PubMed 40613705.
Backbone
  Vector backbone: pGH125
  Modifications to backbone: Inserted PmCDA1 instead of dCas9
  Vector type: Mammalian Expression, Lentiviral
  Selectable markers: Blasticidin
Growth in bacteria
  Bacterial resistance: Ampicillin, 100 μg/mL
  Growth temperature: 37°C
  Growth strain: NEB Stable
  Copy number: High Copy
Gene/Insert
  Gene/Insert name: DivA-BE
Terms and licenses: Academic/Nonprofit Terms; Industry Terms: Not Available to Industry
Depositor comments: Please visit https://doi.org/10.1101/2024.11.18.621003 for the bioRxiv preprint.
How to cite: pGH810 was a gift from Gaelen Hess (Addgene plasmid # 230849 ; http://n2t.net/addgene:230849 ; RRID:Addgene_230849)
